>Addgene plasmid #130574 | pTK_Snai2_enh_13_Citrine | addgene full sequence | sequence record 258288 | Addgene NGS Result
CAGCGTCAACAGCGTGCCGCAGATCCCAAGCTTGCGGCCGCTTAAGCTGCAGAAGTTGGTCGTGAGGCAC
TGGGCAGGTAAGTATCAAGGTTACAAGACAGGTTTAAGGAGACCAATAGAAACTGGGCTTGTCGAGACAG
AGAAGACTCTTGCGTTTCTGATAGGCACCTATTGGTCTTACTGACATCCACTTTGCCTTTCTCTCCACAG
GTGTCCACTCCCAGGTTCAATACAGCTCTTAAGCGGCCGCAAGCTAGCTTGCCGCCACCATGGTGAGCAA
GGGCGAGGAGCTGTTCACCGGGGTGGTGCCCATCCTGGTCGAGCTGGACGGCGACGTAAACGGCCACAAG
TTCAGCGTGTCCGGCGAGGGCGAGGGCGATGCCACCTACGGCAAGCTGACCCTGAAGTTCATCTGCACCA
CCGGCAAGCTGCCCGTGCCCTGGCCCACCCTCGTGACCACCTTCGGCTACGGCCTGATGTGCTTCGCCCG
CTACCCCGACCACATGAAGCAGCACGACTTCTTCAAGTCCGCCATGCCCGAAGGCTACGTCCAGGAGCGC
ACCATCTTCTTCAAGGACGACGGCAACTACAAGACCCGCGCCGAGGTGAAGTTCGAGGGCGACACCCTGG
TGAACCGCATCGAGCTGAAGGGCATCGACTTCAAGGAGGACGGCAACATCCTGGGGCACAAGCTGGAGTA
CAACTACAACAGCCACAACGTCTATATCATGGCCGACAAGCAGAAGAACGGCATCAAGGTGAACTTCAAG
ATCCGCCACAACATCGAGGACGGCAGCGTGCAGCTCGCCGACCACTACCAGCAGAACACCCCCATCGGCG
ACGGCCCCGTGCTGCTGCCCGACAACCACTACCTGAGCTACCAGTCCGCCCTGAGCAAAGACCCCAACGA
GAAGCGCGATCACATGGTCCTGCTGGAGTTCGTGACCGCCGCCGGGATCACTCTCGGCATGGACGAGCTG
TACAAGTGAGCCTCTAGACTCCCTCAGCGGCGCGCCTGGTGTTCCTCGAGATCGGAGTCCTAAATCGACT
GCCTTAGCGGTAGGACAGTAGATCAGTCAGCGACGTGACGAACCCTCGCAGGATCAAGATCCCACGTGTC
TAGAGTCGGGGCGGCCGGCCGCTTCGAGCAGACATGATAAGATACATTGATGAGTTTGGACAAACCACAA
CTAGAATGCAGTGAAAAAAATGCTTTATTTGTGAAATTTGTGATGCTATTGCTTTATTTGTAACCATTAT
AAGCTGCAATAAACAAGTTAACAACAACAATTGCATTCATTTTATGTTTCAGGTTCAGGGGGAGGTGTGG
GAGGTTTTTTAAAGCAAGTAAAACCTCTACAAATGTGGTAAAATCGATAAGGATCCGTCGACCGATGCCC
TTGAGAGCCTTCAACCCAGTCAGCTCCTTCCGGTGGGCGCGGGGCATGACTATCGTCGCCGCACTTATGA
CTGTCTTCTTTATCATGCAACTCGTAGGACAGGTGCCGGCAGCGCTCTTCCGCTTCCTCGCTCACTGACT
CGCTGCGCTCGGTCGTTCGGCTGCGGCGAGCGGTATCAGCTCACTCAAAGGCGGTAATACGGTTATCCAC
AGAATCAGGGGATAACGCAGGAAAGAACATGTGAGCAAAAGGCCAGCAAAAGGCCAGGAACCGTAAAAAG
GCCGCGTTGCTGGCGTTTTTCCATAGGCTCCGCCCCCCTGACGAGCATCACAAAAATCGACGCTCAAGTC
AGAGGTGGCGAAACCCGACAGGACTATAAAGATACCAGGCGTTTCCCCCTGGAAGCTCCCTCGTGCGCTC
TCCTGTTCCGACCCTGCCGCTTACCGGATACCTGTCCGCCTTTCTCCCTTCGGGAAGCGTGGCGCTTTCT
CATAGCTCACGCTGTAGGTATCTCAGTTCGGTGTAGGTCGTTCGCTCCAAGCTGGGCTGTGTGCACGAAC
CCCCCGTTCAGCCCGACCGCTGCGCCTTATCCGGTAACTATCGTCTTGAGTCCAACCCGGTAAGACACGA
CTTATCGCCACTGGCAGCAGCCACTGGTAACAGGATTAGCAGAGCGAGGTATGTAGGCGGTGCTACAGAG
TTCTTGAAGTGGTGGCCTAACTACGGCTACACTAGAAGAACAGTATTTGGTATCTGCGCTCTGCTGAAGC
CAGTTACCTTCGGAAAAAGAGTTGGTAGCTCTTGATCCGGCAAACAAACCACCGCTGGTAGCGGTGGTTT
TTTTGTTTGCAAGCAGCAGATTACGCGCAGAAAAAAAGGATCTCAAGAAGATCCTTTGATCTTTTCTACG
GGGTCTGACGCTCAGTGGAACGAAAACTCACGTTAAGGGATTTTGGTCATGAGATTATCAAAAAGGATCT
TCACCTAGATCCTTTTAAATTAAAAATGAAGTTTTAAATCAATCTAAAGTATATATGAGTAAACTTGGTC
TGACAGTTACCAATGCTTAATCAGTGAGGCACCTATCTCAGCGATCTGTCTATTTCGTTCATCCATAGTT
GCCTGACTCCCCGTCGTGTAGATAACTACGATACGGGAGGGCTTACCATCTGGCCCCAGTGCTGCAATGA
TACCGCGAGACCCACGCTCACCGGCTCCAGATTTATCAGCAATAAACCAGCCAGCCGGAAGGGCCGAGCG
CAGAAGTGGTCCTGCAACTTTATCCGCCTCCATCCAGTCTATTAATTGTTGCCGGGAAGCTAGAGTAAGT
AGTTCGCCAGTTAATAGTTTGCGCAACGTTGTTGCCATTGCTACAGGCATCGTGGTGTCACGCTCGTCGT
TTGGTATGGCTTCATTCAGCTCCGGTTCCCAACGATCAAGGCGAGTTACATGATCCCCCATGTTGTGCAA
AAAAGCGGTTAGCTCCTTCGGTCCTCCGATCGTTGTCAGAAGTAAGTTGGCCGCAGTGTTATCACTCATG
GTTATGGCAGCACTGCATAATTCTCTTACTGTCATGCCATCCGTAAGATGCTTTTCTGTGACTGGTGAGT
ACTCAACCAAGTCATTCTGAGAATAGTGTATGCGGCGACCGAGTTGCTCTTGCCCGGCGTCAATACGGGA
TAATACCGCGCCACATAGCAGAACTTTAAAAGTGCTCATCATTGGAAAACGTTCTTCGGGGCGAAAACTC
TCAAGGATCTTACCGCTGTTGAGATCCAGTTCGATGTAACCCACTCGTGCACCCAACTGATCTTCAGCAT
CTTTTACTTTCACCAGCGTTTCTGGGTGAGCAAAAACAGGAAGGCAAAATGCCGCAAAAAAGGGAATAAG
GGCGACACGGAAATGTTGAATACTCATACTCTTCCTTTTTCAATATTATTGAAGCATTTATCAGGGTTAT
TGTCTCATGAGCGGATACATATTTGAATGTATTTAGAAAAATAAACAAATAGGGGTTCCGCGCACATTTC
CCCGAAAAGTGCCACCTG
[124 nt withheld, positions 3449-3572]
C
[91 nt withheld, positions 3574-3664]
A
[49 nt withheld, positions 3666-3714]
CCTTTGACGTTGGAGTCCACGTTCTTT
[37 nt withheld, positions 3742-3778]
ACCCTATCTCGGTCTATTCTTTTGATTTATAAGGGATTTTGCCGATTTCGGCCTATTGGTTAAAAAATGA
GCTGATTTAACAAAAATTTAACGCGAATTTTAACAAAATATTAACGCTTACAATTTGCCATTCGCCATTC
AGGCTGCGCAACTGTTGGGAAGGGCGATCGGTGCGGGCCTCTTCGCTATTACGCCAGCCCAAGCTACCAT
GATAAGTAAGTAATATTAAGGTACGGGAGGTACTTGGAGCGGCCGCAATAAAATATCTTTATTTTCATTA
CATCTGTGTGTTGGTTTTTTGTGTGAATCGATAGTACTAACATACGCTCTCCATCAAAACAAAACGAAAC
AAAACAAACTAGCAAAATAGGCTGTCCCCAGTGCAAGTGCAGGTGCCAGAACATTTCTCTATCGATAGGT
ACCGAGCTCGAGTTGCCAGGTTCGTTTCATGCCTCCTCGGTGTAGTCTGTCTCTCTGGCTGATTTTCTTC
CTTTCTTTATCTGAGGCTGGCATTTTTTCCACTCTCAATAATTAAGCCGTCTCGATGTTAGAGACATGCC
TATTTTATCACATGTGTGTCTCGTACACAGTTGAAAAAGGAGATCTCCAAGGGAGAAGAAGGCTGGCGTC
TCTGCTGTTGAAACGGTTTCAATCTGGCCTGAATACTTTGCCTGCAGTGCTGCAACCCACAAGGGGGTCT
TAACCTCTGAAACCTGCTGACTCAAGAGTAATTGGCCAGCATGATGCCACTGTGACCATCAAGTGGAACA
AATAAAATTACCCACCATTTCAGTGCCGTGATTGTCCTCTCCCACTGCATGATTCCACGAATTCCCCGGA
GGACTGACCTGCTTATAATAAACAAATTGTTTTCTGGGCTCCTTTTCCATTGCCTGTAGGGGAGTCTGTT
GGCTAGCCCGGGCTCGAGATCTGCGATCTAAGTAAGCTTGCTGCTTCATCCCCGTGGCCCGTTGCTCGCG
TTTGCTGGCGGTGTCCCCGGAAGAAATATATTTGCATGTCTTTAGTTCTATGATGACACAAACCCCGCCC
AGCGTCTTGTCATTGGCGAATTCGAACACGCAGATGCAGTCGGGGCGGCGCGGTCCCAGGTCCACTTCGC
ATATTAAGGTGACGCGTGTGGCCTCGAACACCGAGCGACCCTGCAGCGACCCGCTTAA
Features (pLannotate 1.2.2; 13 found; start..end, strand, type, name):
     78..210     +  intron         chimeric intron: chimera between introns from human β-globin and immunoglobulin heavy chain genes
    270..986     +  CDS            Citrine: Citrine is a basic (constitutively fluorescent) yellow fluorescent protein published in 2001, derived from Aequorea victoria. It has moderate acid sensitivity.
   1158..1279    -  polyA_signal   SV40 poly(A) signal: SV40 polyadenylation signal
   1302..1370    -  CDS            large T antigen (fragment): large T antigen from SV40 (simian virus 40)
   1386..1518    +  CDS            TcR (fragment): tetracycline efflux protein; tet; confers resistance to tetracycline
   1698..2286    -  rep_origin     ori: high-copy-number ColE1/pMB1/pBR322/pUC origin of replication
   2457..3317    -  CDS            AmpR: β-lactamase; bla; confers resistance to ampicillin, carbenicillin, and related antibiotics
   3318..3422    -  promoter       AmpR promoter: bla
   3449..3877    +  rep_origin     f1 ori (sequence partly withheld): f1 bacteriophage origin of replication; arrow indicates direction of (+) strand synthesis
   3909..3976    -  CDS            lacZα (fragment): LacZα fragment of β-galactosidase; lacZ fragment
   4035..4083    +  polyA_signal   poly(A) signal: synthetic polyadenylation signal
   4097..4188    +  misc_feature   pause site: RNA polymerase II transcriptional pause signal from the human α2 globin gene
   4811..4956    +  promoter       HSV TK promoter: herpes simplex virus thymidine kinase promoter
