[The description below was written by a language model from this plasmid's Addgene catalogue record and pLannotate feature annotations shown in this document.]
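Description:
pTK_Snai2_enh_13_Citrine is an enhancer reporter plasmid built on the pTK_BsmBI_Citrine backbone. It carries a 465 bp candidate cis-regulatory element from the chicken (G. gallus) Snai2 locus, designated enhancer 13, placed upstream of a herpes simplex virus thymidine kinase minimal promoter. The annotated sequence is circular, so the TK promoter at the end of the record reads across the origin into a chimeric β-globin/immunoglobulin intron and then the Citrine yellow fluorescent protein coding sequence, followed by an SV40 polyadenylation signal. The enhancer itself is not annotated, but the unannotated stretch between the pause site and the TK promoter is large enough to hold it and is where it would be expected. The exact cloning sites are not recorded.

Because the minimal promoter alone gives little expression, Citrine fluorescence depends on the activity of the inserted element and reports where and when that element is active. A synthetic poly(A) signal and an RNA polymerase II transcriptional pause site lie upstream of the enhancer position. These insulate the reporter from read-through transcription originating in the backbone, which reduces background.

In bacteria the plasmid is maintained through a ColE1/pUC-type origin and selected with ampicillin via β-lactamase. The catalogue lists it as low copy, although the origin is annotated as a high-copy type. An f1 origin and short lacZα, tetracycline-resistance and SV40 large T fragments are backbone remnants. The full sequence record is 4,956 nt, somewhat shorter than the sum of the listed backbone and insert sizes, which may reflect loss of a stuffer on cloning. The plasmid comes from a study reconstructing the neural crest gene regulatory network in vivo and serves to test Snai2 enhancer activity.
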