Addgene plasmid #130574: pTK_Snai2_enh_13_Citrine
Purpose: enhancer reporter
Depositing lab: Tatjana Sauka-Spengler. Publication: Reconstruction of the Global Neural Crest Gene Regulatory Network In Vivo. Williams RM, Candido-Ferreira I, Repapi E, Gavriouchkina D, Senanayake U, Ling ITC, Telenius J, Taylor S, Hughes J, Sauka-Spengler T. Dev Cell. 2019 Oct 21;51(2):255-276.e7. doi: 10.1016/j.devcel.2019.10.003. PubMed 31639368.
Backbone
  Vector backbone: pTK_BsmBI_Citrine
  Backbone size w/o insert (bp): 4670
  Vector type: enhancer reporter
Growth in bacteria
  Bacterial resistance: Ampicillin, 100 μg/mL
  Growth temperature: 37°C
  Growth strain: DH5alpha
  Copy number: Low Copy
Gene/Insert
  Gene/Insert name: Snai2_enh_13
  Species: G. gallus (chicken)
  Insert size (bp): 465
  Promoter: thymidine kinase minimal promoter
  Cloning method: Restriction Enzyme; 5′ cloning site Unknown (unknown if destroyed)
  Sequencing primers: 5′ pTK forward CTAGCAAAATAGGCTGTCCC; 3′ pTK reverse ATATTTCTTCCGGGGACACC
Terms and licenses: Academic/Nonprofit Terms; Industry Terms: Not Available to Industry
How to cite: pTK_Snai2_enh_13_Citrine was a gift from Tatjana Sauka-Spengler (Addgene plasmid # 130574 ; http://n2t.net/addgene:130574 ; RRID:Addgene_130574)
